>Addgene plasmid #162848 | pUCP20 PilBQ113* | addgene full sequence | sequence record 329252 | Addgene NGS Result
TTTACACTTTATGCTTCCGGCTCGTATGTTGTGTGGAATTGTGAGCGGATAACAATTTCACACAGGAAAC
AGCTATGAACGACAGCATCCAACTGAGCGGTCTGTCCCGACAGCTCGTCCAAGCCAATCTACTCGACGAA
AAGACCGCCCTGCAGGCCCAGACGCAGGCGCAGCGCAACAAGCTGTCGCTGGTGACGCACCTGGTGCAGA
ACAAGCTGGTAAGCGGCCTGGCCCTGGCCGAATTGTCCGCCGAGCAGTTCGGCATCGCCTATTGCGACCT
GAACAGCCTGGACAGGGAAAGCTTTCCGCGGGACGCCATCAGCGAAAAGCTGGTCCGCCAGCACCGGGTC
ATTCCCCTGTGGCGGCGGGGCAACAAGTTGTTCGTAGGCATCTCCGACGCCGCCAACCACTAGGCCATCA
ACGACGTCCAGTTCAGCACTGGCCTGACGACCGAGGCCATTCTGGTCGAGGACGACAAGCTCGGCCTTGC
CATCGACAAGCTATTCGAGAATGCAACCGACGGCTTGGCAGGTCTCGATGACGTGGACCTGGAAGGACTG
GATGTAGGCGTCAAGGAAACGTCCGGACAAGAAGATACTGGCGCGGAGGCAGACGACGCTCCCGTCGTCC
GCTTCGTCAACAAGATGCTGCTGGACGCTATCAAAGGCGGGTCTTCCGACTTGCACTTCGAGCCCTACGA
GAAGATCTACCGGGTGCGCTTCCGTACCGACGGCATGCTTCACGAAGTGGCCAAGCCGCCGATCCAGTTG
GCCAGTCGTATCTCTGCTCGTCTCAAGGTAATGGCCGGCCTGGATATCTCCGAACGACGCAAGCCGCAGG
ACGGACGGATCAAGATGCGCGTGTCGAAGACCAAGTCCATCGACTTCCGCGTCAACACCCTGCCGACCCT
GTGGGGCGAGAAGATCGTGATGCGGATCCTCGACTCCTCCAGCGCGCAGATGGGCATCGACGCCCTGGGC
TACGAGGAGGACCAGAAGGAACTCTACCTGGCCGCACTCAAGCAGCCGCAGGGCATGATCCTGGTCACCG
GCCCCACCGGCTCGGGCAAGACGGTATCGCTGTACACCGGCCTGAACATCCTCAATACCACCGACATCAA
CATTTCCACCGCCGAAGACCCGGTGGAGATCAACCTGGAAGGCATCAACCAGGTCAACGTCAATCCGCGC
CAGGGCATGGACTTCTCCCAGGCGCTGCGCGCCTTCCTGCGCCAGGACCCGGACGTGATCATGGTCGGCG
AGATCCGCGACCTGGAGACCGCCGAGATCGCCATCAAGGCGGCGCAGACCGGGCATATGGTGATGTCCAC
CCTGCACACCAACAGCGCCGCCGAGACCCTGACCCGCCTGCTGAACATGGGCGTACCGGCGTTCAACCTG
GCGACCTCGGTGAACCTGATCATCGCCCAGCGCCTTGCGCGAAAACTCTGTTCGCACTGCAAGAAAGAGC
ACGACGTACCGAAGGAAACCCTGCTTCACGAAGGTTTCCCAGAAGAGTTGATCGGCACCTTCAAGCTGTA
TTCACCAGTGGGCTGCGACCATTGCAAGAACGGTTACAAGGGCCGTGTCGGTATTTATGAAGTAGTTAAA
AACACCCCGGCCCTGCAGCGGATTATCATGGAGGAAGGCAACTCCATCGAGATCGCCGAGCAAGCCCGCA
AAGAAGGCTTCAACGATCTGCGCACCTCAGGCCTGCTGAAAGCCATGCAGGGGATCACCAGCCTGGAGGA
AGTCAACCGCGTGACCAAGGATAGGCCGGGCCATCATCATCACCATCATTAAGCCAGATCCAGCGGCATC
TGGGTTAGTCGAGCGCGGGCCGCTTCCCATGTCTCACCAGGGCGAGCCTGTTTCGCGATCTCAGCATCTG
AAATCTTCCCGGCCTTGCGCTTCGCTGGGGCCTTACCCACCGCCTTGGCGGGCTTCTTCGGTCCAAAACT
GAACAACAGATGTGTGACCTTGCGCCCGGTCTTTCGCTGCGCCCACTCCACCTGTAGCGGGCTGTGCTCG
TTGATCTGCGTCACGGCTGGATCAAGCACTCGCAACTTGAAGTCCTTGATCGAGGGATACCGGCCTTCCA
GTTGAAACCACTTTCGCAGCTGGTCAATTTCTATTTCGCGCTGGCCGATGCTGTCCCATTGCATGAGCAG
CTCGTAAAGCCTGATCGCGTGGGTGCTGTCCATCTTGGCCACGTCAGCCAAGGCGTATTTGGTGAACTGT
TTGGTGAGTTCCGTCAGGTACGGCAGCATGTCTTTGGTGAACCTGAGTTCTACACGGCCCTCACCCTCCC
GGTAGATGATTGTTTGCACCCAGCCGGTAATCATCACACTCGGTCTTTTCCCCTTGCCATTGGGCTCTTG
GGTTAACCGGACTTCCCGCCGTTTCAGGCGCAGGGCCGCTTCTTTGAGCTGGTTGTAGGAAGATTCGATA
GGGACACCCGCCATCGTCGCTATGTCCTCCGCCGTCACTGAATACATCACTTCATCGGTGACAGGCTCGC
TCCTCTTCACCTGGCTAATACAGGCCAGAACGATCCGCTGTTCCTGAACACTGAGGCGATACGCGGCCTC
GACCAGGGCATTGCTTTTGTAAACCATTGGGGGTGAGGCCACGTTCGACATTCCTTGTGTATAAGGGGAC
ACTGTATCTGCGTCCCACAATACAACAAATCCGTCCCTTTACAACAACAAATCCGTCCCTTCTTAACAAC
AAATCCGTCCCTTAATGGCAACAAATCCGTCCCTTTTTAAACTCTACAGGCCACGGATTACGTGGCCTGT
AGACGTCCTAAAAGGTTTAAAAGGGAAAAGGAAGAAAAGGGTGGAAACGCAAAAAACGCACCACTACGTG
GCCCCGTTGGGGCCGCATTTGTGCCCCTGAAGGGGCGGGGGAGGCGTCTGGGCAATCCCCGTTTTACCAG
TCCCCTATCGCCGCCTGAGAGGGCGCAGGAAGCGAGTAATCAGGGTATCGAGGCGGATTCACCCTTGGCG
TCCAACCAGCGGCACCAGCGGCGCCTGAGAGGATGGTGCACTCTCAGTACAATCTGCTCTGATGCCGCAT
AGTTAAGCCAGCCCCGACACCCGCCAACACCCGCTGACGCGCCCTGACGGGCTTGTCTGCTCCCGGCATC
CGCTTACAGACAAGCTGTGACCGTCTCCGGGAGCTGCATGTGTCAGAGGTTTTCACCGTCATCACCGAAA
CGCGCGAGACGAAAGGGCCTCGTGATACGCCTATTTTTATAGGTTAATGTCATGATAATAATGGTTTCTT
AGACGTCAGGTGGCACTTTTCGGGGAAATGTGCGCGGAACCCCTATTTGTTTATTTTTCTAAATACATTC
AAATATGTATCCGCTCATGAGACAATAACCCTGATAAATGCTTCAATAATATTGAAAAAGGAAGAGTATG
AGTATTCAACATTTCCGTGTCGCCCTTATTCCCTTTTTTGCGGCATTTTGCCTTCCTGTTTTTGCTCACC
CAGAAACGCTGGTGAAAGTAAAAGATGCTGAAGATCAGTTGGGTGCACGAGTGGGTTACATCGAACTGGA
TCTCAACAGCGGTAAGATCCTTGAGAGTTTTCGCCCCGAAGAACGTTTTCCAATGATGAGCACTTTTAAA
GTTCTGCTATGTGGCGCGGTATTATCCCGTATTGACGCCGGGCAAGAGCAACTCGGTCGCCGCATACACT
ATTCTCAGAATGACTTGGTTGAGTACTCACCAGTCACAGAAAAGCATCTTACGGATGGCATGACAGTAAG
AGAATTATGCAGTGCTGCCATAACCATGAGTGATAACACTGCGGCCAACTTACTTCTGACAACGATCGGA
GGACCGAAGGAGCTAACCGCTTTTTTGCACAACATGGGGGATCATGTAACTCGCCTTGATCGTTGGGAAC
CGGAGCTGAATGAAGCCATACCAAACGACGAGCGTGACACCACGATGCCTGTAGCAATGGCAACAACGTT
GCGCAAACTATTAACTGGCGAACTACTTACTCTAGCTTCCCGGCAACAATTAATAGACTGGATGGAGGCG
GATAAAGTTGCAGGACCACTTCTGCGCTCGGCCCTTCCGGCTGGCTGGTTTATTGCTGATAAATCTGGAG
CCGGTGAGCGTGGGTCTCGCGGTATCATTGCAGCACTGGGGCCAGATGGTAAGCCCTCCCGTATCGTAGT
TATCTACACGACGGGGAGTCAGGCAACTATGGATGAACGAAATAGACAGATCGCTGAGATAGGTGCCTCA
CTGATTAAGCATTGGTAACTGTCAGACCAAGTTTACTCATATATACTTTAGATTGATTTAAAACTTCATT
TTTAATTTAAAAGGATCTAGGTGAAGATCCTTTTTGATAATCTCATGACCAAAATCCCTTAACGTGAGTT
TTCGTTCCACTGAGCGTCAGACCCCGTAGAAAAGATCAAAGGATCTTCTTGAGATCCTTTTTTTCTGCGC
GTAATCTGCTGCTTGCAAACAAAAAAACCACCGCTACCAGCGGTGGTTTGTTTGCCGGATCAAGAGCTAC
CAACTCTTTTTCCGAAGGTAACTGGCTTCAGCAGAGCGCAGATACCAAATACTGTTCTTCTAGTGTAGCC
GTAGTTAGGCCACCACTTCAAGAACTCTGTAGCACCGCCTACATACCTCGCTCTGCTAATCCTGTTACCA
GTGGCTGCTGCCAGTGGCGATAAGTCGTGTCTTACCGGGTTGGACTCAAGACGATAGTTACCGGATAAGG
CGCAGCGGTCGGGCTGAACGGGGGGTTCGTGCACACAGCCCAGCTTGGAGCGAACGACCTACACCGAACT
GAGATACCTACAGCGTGAGCTATGAGAAAGCGCCACGCTTCCCGAAGGGAGAAAGGCGGACAGGTATCCG
GTAAGCGGCAGGGTCGGAACAGGAGAGCGCACGAGGGAGCTTCCAGGGGGAAACGCCTGGTATCTTTATA
GTCCTGTCGGGTTTCGCCACCTCTGACTTGAGCGTCGATTTTTGTGATGCTCGTCAGGGGGGCGGAGCCT
ATGGAAAAACGCCAGCAACGCGGCCTTTTTACGGTTCCTGGCCTTTTGCTGGCCTTTTGCTCACATGTTC
TTTCCTGCGTTATCCCCTGATTCTGTGGATAACCGTATTACCGCCTTTGAGTGAGCTGATACCGCTCGCC
GCAGCCGAACGACCGAGCGCAGCGAGTCAGTGAGCGAGGAAGCGGAAGAGCGCCCAATACGCAAACCGCC
TCTCCCCGCGCGTTGGCCGATTCATTAATGCAGCTGGCACGACAGGTTTCCCGACTGGAAAGCGGGCAGT
GAGCGCAACGCAATTAATGTGAGTTAGCTCACTCATTAGGCACCCCAGGC
Features (pLannotate 1.2.2; 12 found; start..end, strand, type, name):
      1..31      +  promoter       lac promoter: promoter for the E. coli lac operon
     39..55      +  protein_bind   lac operator: The lac repressor binds to the lac operator to inhibit transcription in E. coli. This inhibition can be relieved by adding lactose or isopropyl-β-D-thiogalactopyranoside (IPTG). lac repressor encoded by lacI
     75..1772    +  CDS            pilB: PILB_PSEAE - Experimental evidence at protein level: Swiss-Prot protein existence level 1. ATPase component of the type IV pilus (T4P) that plays a role in surface and host cell adhesion, colonization, biofilm maturation, virulence, and twitching, a form of surface-associated motility facilitated by cycles of extension, adhesion, and retraction of T4P fibers (PubMed:15659660, PubMed:28854278). Acts as a molecular motor to provide the energy that is required for biogenesis of the pilus and the extrusion of substrates generated in the cytoplasm (PubMed:8102361, PubMed:18174131). PilB ATPase acti
   1803..2632    -  CDS            pRO1600 Rep (fragment): replication protein for the broad-host-range plasmid pRO1600 from Pseudomonas aeruginosa&nbsp
   2646..2997    +  rep_origin     pRO1600 oriV: broad-host-range origin of replication from Pseudomonas aeruginosa plasmid pRO1600; requires the pRO1600 Rep protein for replication (West et al., 1994)
   3043..3091    -  misc_feature   bom (fragment): basis of mobility region from pBR322
   3193..3228    -  CDS            rop (fragment): Rop protein, which maintains plasmids at low copy number; rop
   3323..3427    +  promoter       AmpR promoter: bla
   3428..4288    +  CDS            AmpR: β-lactamase; bla; confers resistance to ampicillin, carbenicillin, and related antibiotics
   4459..5047    +  rep_origin     ori: high-copy-number ColE1/pMB1/pBR322/pUC origin of replication
   5230..5322    +  CDS            lacI (fragment): lac repressor; lacI; The lac repressor binds to the lac operator to inhibit transcription in E. coli. This inhibition can be relieved by adding lactose or isopropyl-β-D-thiogalactopyranoside (IPTG).
   5335..5356    +  protein_bind   CAP binding site: CAP binding activates transcription in the presence of cAMP. E. coli catabolite activator protein
