[The description below was written by a language model from this plasmid's Addgene catalogue record and pLannotate feature annotations shown in this document.]
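Description:
pUCP20 PilBQ113* is a bacterial expression plasmid built on pUCP20, an Escherichia coli–Pseudomonas shuttle backbone. The sequenced construct is about 5.4 kb and carries two replication systems: a high-copy ColE1/pUC-type origin for propagation in E. coli, and the broad-host-range pRO1600 oriV together with its Rep protein (annotated as a fragment), which supports replication in Pseudomonas aeruginosa. Selection relies on the AmpR β-lactamase gene under its own promoter, conferring resistance to ampicillin and related β-lactams such as carbenicillin. Short remnants of bom, rop and lacI are also annotated; these are only fragments, so the plasmid does not appear to encode a functional lac repressor.

The insert is P. aeruginosa pilB, encoding the ATPase motor that powers type IV pilus assembly and thereby contributes to twitching motility, adhesion and biofilm formation. It sits directly downstream of the lac promoter and operator, with a CAP binding site just upstream across the plasmid's circular junction, so transcription is driven by the lac regulatory region. The coding sequence carries an amber (UAG) codon in place of glutamine 113 and a C-terminal six-histidine tag, although the tag is not separately annotated in the feature table. According to the depositor, the plasmid was derived from pUCP20 PilB by Gibson cloning, and the gene's original UAG stop codon was changed to UAA at the same time. As a result, the only amber codon in the gene is at position 113, and the C-terminal tag is present only on full-length protein made by readthrough of that codon. This design is typical of amber suppression approaches for site-specific incorporation of noncanonical amino acids, but the record does not state the specific application.
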