Addgene plasmid #162848: pUCP20 PilBQ113*
Purpose: Expression of PilB Q113 Amber with a C-terminal histag
Depositing lab: Katrina Forest. Depositing organization: University of Wisconsin, Madison.
Backbone
  Vector backbone: pUCP20
  Backbone size w/o insert (bp): 3643
  Vector type: Bacterial Expression
Growth in bacteria
  Bacterial resistance: Ampicillin, 100 μg/mL
  Growth temperature: 37°C
  Growth strain: DH5alpha
  Copy number: High Copy
Gene/Insert
  Gene/Insert name: PilB
  Species: Pseudomonas aeruginosa
  Insert size (bp): 1728
  Mutation: Q113Amber
  Tag / fusion protein: Histidine tag (H6x) (C terminal on insert)
  Cloning method: Gibson Cloning
Resource information
  A portion of this plasmid was derived from a plasmid made by: clone from pUCP20 PilB
Terms and licenses: Academic/Nonprofit Terms; Industry Terms: Not Available to Industry
Depositor comments: Amber mutation was inserted concomitant to replacing the original UAG stop codon with UAA from pUCP20 PilB
How to cite: pUCP20 PilBQ113* was a gift from Katrina Forest (Addgene plasmid # 162848 ; http://n2t.net/addgene:162848 ; RRID:Addgene_162848)
